Addgene plasmid #21620: pLLU2G
Purpose: (Empty Backbone)
Depositing lab: David Garbers. Depositing organization: University of Texas Southwestern Medical Center.
Backbone
  Vector backbone: pLL3.7
  Backbone manufacturer: Luk van Parijs
  Backbone size (bp): 7650
  Vector type: Mammalian Expression, Lentiviral, RNAi, Cre/Lox
  Selectable markers: EGFP
Growth in bacteria
  Bacterial resistance: Ampicillin, 100 μg/mL
  Growth temperature: 30°C
  Growth strain: Stbl3
  Growth instructions: Stbl3 30C
  Copy number: High Copy
Gene/Insert
  Gene/Insert name: None
  Cloning method: Restriction Enzyme
  Sequencing primers: 5′ pBluescriptKS; 3′ EGFP-N
Terms and licenses: Academic/Nonprofit Terms; Industry Terms: Not Available to Industry
Depositor comments: hUbC promoter was inserted upstream of EGFP. There are minor sequence discrepancies with depositor's sequence. Depositor is aware of the mismatches and they are acceptable.
How to cite: pLLU2G was a gift from David Garbers (Addgene plasmid # 21620 ; http://n2t.net/addgene:21620 ; RRID:Addgene_21620)
