[The description below was written by a language model from this plasmid's Addgene catalogue record and pLannotate feature annotations shown in this document.]
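Description:
pLLU2G is an empty lentiviral RNAi backbone derived from pLL3.7 (LentiLox 3.7), designed for delivering short hairpin RNAs to mammalian cells while marking transduced cells with green fluorescence. It is propagated in bacteria through a high-copy ColE1/pUC-type origin and selected with ampicillin via the β-lactamase gene. There is no drug selection marker for mammalian cells; EGFP is listed as the selectable marker. The depositor's full sequence is 8,264 nt, larger than the recorded 7,650 bp parental backbone, in keeping with the added promoter described below.

The viral portion is an HIV-1-based transfer vector. A CMV enhancer/promoter fused to a truncated 5' LTR drives genomic RNA production in packaging cells, followed by the Ψ packaging signal with a gag fragment, the Rev response element for nuclear export of unspliced RNA, and the cPPT/CTS element that aids nuclear import. The payload region begins with a mouse U6 RNA polymerase III promoter followed by a short multiple cloning site fragment, where an shRNA-encoding insert would be placed by restriction cloning; no insert is present. Downstream, a human ubiquitin C promoter drives EGFP. According to the depositor, the UbC promoter was inserted upstream of EGFP, which is the modification distinguishing this plasmid from its parent. The UbC-EGFP cassette is flanked by two loxP sites in the same orientation, so Cre recombinase should excise the reporter. A WPRE after the second loxP site enhances transcript expression, and a nef fragment and a truncated LTR close the provirus. The depositor notes minor, acceptable mismatches between their sequence and the verified one.
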