Features (pLannotate 1.2.2; 23 found; start..end, strand, type, name):
     31..83      -  misc_feature   bom (fragment): basis of mobility region from pBR322
    238..617     +  enhancer       CMV enhancer: human cytomegalovirus immediate early enhancer
    618..817     +  promoter       CMV promoter: human cytomegalovirus (CMV) immediate early promoter
    835..1015    +  LTR            5' LTR (truncated): truncated 5' long terminal repeat (LTR) from HIV-1
   1062..1187    +  misc_feature   HIV-1 Ψ: packaging signal of human immunodeficiency virus type 1
   1171..1509    +  CDS            HIV-1 gag (fragment): gag protein from human immunodeficiency virus 1; gag
   1686..1919    +  misc_feature   RRE: The Rev response element (RRE) of HIV-1 allows for Rev-dependent mRNA export from the nucleus to the cytoplasm.
   2296..2396    +  CDS            Rev (fragment): human immunodeficiency virus 1 (HIV-1) Rev protein; rev; enhances nuclear export of unspliced and incompletely spliced viral mRNAs
   2446..2563    +  misc_feature   cPPT/CTS: central polypurine tract and central termination sequence of HIV-1
   2622..2935    +  promoter       U6 promoter: RNA polymerase III promoter for mouse U6 snRNA (Das et al., 1988)
   2948..2975    -  misc_feature   MCS (fragment): pBluescript multiple cloning site
   3010..3043    +  protein_bind   loxP: Cre-mediated recombination occurs in the 8-bp core sequence (GCATACAT). Cre recombinase
   3086..4295    +  promoter       UbC promoter: human ubiquitin C promoter
   4325..5041    +  CDS            EGFP: EGFP is a basic (constitutively fluorescent) green fluorescent protein published in 1996, derived from Aequorea victoria. It is reported to be a rapidly-maturing weak dimer with moderate acid sensitivity.
   5064..5097    +  protein_bind   loxP: Cre-mediated recombination occurs in the 8-bp core sequence (GCATACAT). Cre recombinase
   5130..5153    +  misc_feature   MCS (fragment): pBluescript multiple cloning site
   5153..5741    +  misc_feature   WPRE: woodchuck hepatitis virus posttranscriptional regulatory element
   5742..5761    +  misc_feature   MCS (fragment): pBluescript multiple cloning site
   5763..6263    +  CDS            nef (fragment): NEF_HV1LA - Experimental evidence at protein level: Swiss-Prot protein existence level 1. Extracellular Nef protein targets CD4(+) T-lymphocytes for apoptosis by interacting with CXCR4 surface receptors. From Human immunodeficiency virus type 1 group M subtype B (isolate Lai) (HIV-1).
   6270..6450    +  LTR            5' LTR (truncated): truncated 5' long terminal repeat (LTR) from HIV-1
   6512..7100    -  rep_origin     ori: high-copy-number ColE1/pMB1/pBR322/pUC origin of replication
   7271..8131    -  CDS            AmpR: β-lactamase; bla; confers resistance to ampicillin, carbenicillin, and related antibiotics
   8132..8236    -  promoter       AmpR promoter: bla
>Addgene plasmid #21620 | pLLU2G | depositor full sequence | sequence record 9928 | Author sequence
GTCGACGGATCGGGAGATCTCCCGATCCCCTATGGTGCACTCTCAGTACAATCTGCTCTGATGCCGCATA
GTTAAGCCAGTATCTGCTCCCTGCTTGTGTGTTGGAGGTCGCTGAGTAGTGCGCGAGCAAAATTTAAGCT
ACAACAAGGCAAGGCTTGACCGACAATTGCATGAAGAATCTGCTTAGGGTTAGGCGTTTTGCGCTGCTTC
GCGATGTACGGGCCAGATATACGCGTTGACATTGATTATTGACTAGTTATTAATAGTAATCAATTACGGG
GTCATTAGTTCATAGCCCATATATGGAGTTCCGCGTTACATAACTTACGGTAAATGGCCCGCCTGGCTGA
CCGCCCAACGACCCCCGCCCATTGACGTCAATAATGACGTATGTTCCCATAGTAACGCCAATAGGGACTT
TCCATTGACGTCAATGGGTGGAGTATTTACGGTAAACTGCCCACTTGGCAGTACATCAAGTGTATCATAT
GCCAAGTACGCCCCCTATTGACGTCAATGACGGTAAATGGCCCGCCTGGCATTATGCCCAGTACATGACC
TTATGGGACTTTCCTACTTGGCAGTACATCTACGTATTAGTCATCGCTATTACCATGGTGATGCGGTTTT
GGCAGTACATCAATGGGCGTGGATAGCGGTTTGACTCACGGGGATTTCCAAGTCTCCACCCCATTGACGT
CAATGGGAGTTTGTTTTGGCACCAAAATCAACGGGACTTTCCAAAATGTCGTAACAACTCCGCCCCATTG
ACGCAAATGGGCGGTAGGCGTGTACGGTGGGAGGTCTATATAAGCAGCGCGTTTTGCCTGTACTGGGTCT
CTCTGGTTAGACCAGATCTGAGCCTGGGAGCTCTCTGGCTAACTAGGGAACCCACTGCTTAAGCCTCAAT
AAAGCTTGCCTTGAGTGCTTCAAGTAGTGTGTGCCCGTCTGTTGTGTGACTCTGGTAACTAGAGATCCCT
CAGACCCTTTTAGTCAGTGTGGAAAATCTCTAGCAGTGGCGCCCGAACAGGGACTTGAAAGCGAAAGGGA
AACCAGAGGAGCTCTCTCGACGCAGGACTCGGCTTGCTGAAGCGCGCACGGCAAGAGGCGAGGGGCGGCG
ACTGGTGAGTACGCCAAAAATTTTGACTAGCGGAGGCTAGAAGGAGAGAGATGGGTGCGAGAGCGTCAGT
ATTAAGCGGGGGAGAATTAGATCGCGATGGGAAAAAATTCGGTTAAGGCCAGGGGGAAAGAAAAAATATA
AATTAAAACATATAGTATGGGCAAGCAGGGAGCTAGAACGATTCGCAGTTAATCCTGGCCTGTTAGAAAC
ATCAGAAGGCTGTAGACAAATACTGGGACAGCTACAACCATCCCTTCAGACAGGATCAGAAGAACTTAGA
TCATTATATAATACAGTAGCAACCCTCTATTGTGTGCATCAAAGGATAGAGATAAAAGACACCAAGGAAG
CTTTAGACAAGATAGAGGAAGAGCAAAACAAAAGTAAGACCACCGCACAGCAAGCGGCCGGCCGCGCTGA
TCTTCAGACCTGGAGGAGGAGATATGAGGGACAATTGGAGAAGTGAATTATATAAATATAAAGTAGTAAA
AATTGAACCATTAGGAGTAGCACCCACCAAGGCAAAGAGAAGAGTGGTGCAGAGAGAAAAAAGAGCAGTG
GGAATAGGAGCTTTGTTCCTTGGGTTCTTGGGAGCAGCAGGAAGCACTATGGGCGCAGCGTCAATGACGC
TGACGGTACAGGCCAGACAATTATTGTCTGGTATAGTGCAGCAGCAGAACAATTTGCTGAGGGCTATTGA
GGCGCAACAGCATCTGTTGCAACTCACAGTCTGGGGCATCAAGCAGCTCCAGGCAAGAATCCTGGCTGTG
GAAAGATACCTAAAGGATCAACAGCTCCTGGGGATTTGGGGTTGCTCTGGAAAACTCATTTGCACCACTG
CTGTGCCTTGGAATGCTAGTTGGAGTAATAAATCTCTGGAACAGATTTGGAATCACACGACCTGGATGGA
GTGGGACAGAGAAATTAACAATTACACAAGCTTAATACACTCCTTAATTGAAGAATCGCAAAACCAGCAA
GAAAAGAATGAACAAGAATTATTGGAATTAGATAAATGGGCAAGTTTGTGGAATTGGTTTAACATAACAA
ATTGGCTGTGGTATATAAAATTATTCATAATGATAGTAGGAGGCTTGGTAGGTTTAAGAATAGTTTTTGC
TGTACTTTCTATAGTGAATAGAGTTAGGCAGGGATATTCACCATTATCGTTTCAGACCCACCTCCCAACC
CCGAGGGGACCCGACAGGCCCGAAGGAATAGAAGAAGAAGGTGGAGAGAGAGACAGAGACAGATCCATTC
GATTAGTGAACGGATCGGCACTGCGTGCGCCAATTCTGCAGACAAATGGCAGTATTCATCCACAATTTTA
AAAGAAAAGGGGGGATTGGGGGGTACAGTGCAGGGGAAAGAATAGTAGACATAATAGCAACAGACATACA
AACTAAAGAATTACAAAAACAAATTACAAAAATTCAAAATTTTCGGGTTTATTACAGGGACAGCAGAGAT
CCAGTTTGGTTAGTACCGGGCCCGCTCTAGAGATCCGACGCCGCCATCTCTAGGCCCGCGCCGGCCCCCT
CGCACAGACTTGTGGGAGAAGCTCGGCTACTCCCCTGCCCCGGTTAATTTGCATATAATATTTCCTAGTA
ACTATAGAGGCTTAATGTGCGATAAAAGACAGATAATCTGTTCTTTTTAATACTAGCTACATTTTACATG
ATAGGCTTGGATTTCTATAAGAGATACAAATACTAAATTATTATTTTAAAAAACAGCACAAAAGGAAACT
CACCCTAACTGTAAAGTAATTGTGTGTTTTGAGACTATAAATATCCCTTGGAGAAAAGCCTTGTTAACGC
GCGGTGACCCTCGAGGTCGACGGTATCGATAAGCTCGCTTCACGAGATTCCAGCAGGTCGAGGGACCTAA
TAACTTCGTATAGCATACATTATACGAAGTTATATTAAGGGTTCCAAGCTTAAGCGGCCCGCGGGCCCGG
GATCTGGCCTCCGCGCCGGGTTTTGGCGCCTCCCGCGGGCGCCCCCCTCCTCACGGCGAGCGCTGCCACG
TCAGACGAAGGGCGCAGGAGCGTCCTGATCCTTCCGCCCGGACGCTCAGGACAGCGGCCCGCTGCTCATA
AGACTCGGCCTTAGAACCCCAGTATCAGCAGAAGGACATTTTAGGACGGGACTTGGGTGACTCTAGGGCA
CTGGTTTTCTTTCCAGAGAGCGGAACAGGCGAGGAAAAGTAGTCCCTTCTCGGCGATTCTGCGGAGGGAT
CTCCGTGGGGCGGTGAACGCCGATGATTATATAAGGACGCGCCGGGTGTGGCACAGCTAGTTCCGTCGCA
GCCGGGATTTGGGTCGCGGTTCTTGTTTGTGGATCGCTGTGATCGTCACTTGGTGAGTAGCGGGCTGCTG
GGCTGGCCGGGGCTTTCGTGGCCGCCGGGCCGCTCGGTGGGACGGAAGCGTGTGGAGAGACCGCCAAGGG
CTGTAGTCTGGGTCCGCGAGCAAGGTTGCCCTGAACTGGGGGTTGGGGGGAGCGCAGCAAAATGGCGGCT
GTTCCCGAGTCTTGAATGGAAGACGCTTGTGAGGCGGGCTGTGAGGTCGTTGAAACAAGGTGGGGGGCAT
GGTGGGCGGCAAGAACCCAAGGTCTTGAGGCCTTCGCTAATGCGGGAAAGCTCTTATTCGGGTGAGATGG
GCTGGGGCACCATCTGGGGACCCTGACGTGAAGTTTGTCACTGACTGGAGAACTCGGTTTGTCGTCTGTT
GCGGGGGCGGCAGTTATGCGGTGCCGTTGGGCAGTGCACCCGTACCTTTGGGAGCGCGCGCCCTCGTCGT
GTCGTGACGTCACCCGTTCTGTTGGCTTATAATGCAGGGTGGGGCCACCTGCCGGTAGGTGTGCGGTAGG
CTTTTCTCCGTCGCAGGACGCAGGGTTCGGGCCTAGGGTAGGCTCTCCTGAATCGACAGGCGCCGGACCT
CTGGTGAGGGGAGGGATAAGTGAGGCGTCAGTTTCTTTGGTCGGTTTTATGTACCTATCTTCTTAAGTAG
CTGAAGCTCCGGTTTTGAACTATGCGCTCGGGGTTGGCGAGTGTGTTTTGTGAAGTTTTTTAGGCACCTT
TTGAAATGTAATCATTTGGGTCAATATGTAATTTTCAGTGTTAGACTAGTAAATTGTCCGCTAAATTCTG
GCCGTTTTTGGCTTTTTTGTTAGACGAAGCTTGCTAGCGCTACCGGTCGCCACCATGGTGAGCAAGGGCG
AGGAGCTGTTCACCGGGGTGGTGCCCATCCTGGTCGAGCTGGACGGCGACGTAAACGGCCACAAGTTCAG
CGTGTCCGGCGAGGGCGAGGGCGATGCCACCTACGGCAAGCTGACCCTGAAGTTCATCTGCACCACCGGC
AAGCTGCCCGTGCCCTGGCCCACCCTCGTGACCACCCTGACCTACGGCGTGCAGTGCTTCAGCCGCTACC
CCGACCACATGAAGCAGCACGACTTCTTCAAGTCCGCCATGCCCGAAGGCTACGTCCAGGAGCGCACCAT
CTTCTTCAAGGACGACGGCAACTACAAGACCCGCGCCGAGGTGAAGTTCGAGGGCGACACCCTGGTGAAC
CGCATCGAGCTGAAGGGCATCGACTTCAAGGAGGACGGCAACATCCTGGGGCACAAGCTGGAGTACAACT
ACAACAGCCACAACGTCTATATCATGGCCGACAAGCAGAAGAACGGCATCAAGGTGAACTTCAAGATCCG
CCACAACATCGAGGACGGCAGCGTGCAGCTCGCCGACCACTACCAGCAGAACACCCCCATCGGCGACGGC
CCCGTGCTGCTGCCCGACAACCACTACCTGAGCACCCAGTCCGCCCTGAGCAAAGACCCCAACGAGAAGC
GCGATCACATGGTCCTGCTGGAGTTCGTGACCGCCGCCGGGATCACTCTCGGCATGGACGAGCTGTACAA
GTAGGAATTCGTCGAGGGACCTAATAACTTCGTATAGCATACATTATACGAAGTTATACATGTTTAAGGG
TTCCGGTTCCACTAGGTACAATTCGATATCAAGCTTATCGATAATCAACCTCTGGATTACAAAATTTGTG
AAAGATTGACTGGTATTCTTAACTATGTTGCTCCTTTTACGCTATGTGGATACGCTGCTTTAATGCCTTT
GTATCATGCTATTGCTTCCCGTATGGCTTTCATTTTCTCCTCCTTGTATAAATCCTGGTTGCTGTCTCTT
TATGAGGAGTTGTGGCCCGTTGTCAGGCAACGTGGCGTGGTGTGCACTGTGTTTGCTGACGCAACCCCCA
CTGGTTGGGGCATTGCCACCACCTGTCAGCTCCTTTCCGGGACTTTCGCTTTCCCCCTCCCTATTGCCAC
GGCGGAACTCATCGCCGCCTGCCTTGCCCGCTGCTGGACAGGGGCTCGGCTGTTGGGCACTGACAATTCC
GTGGTGTTGTCGGGGAAATCATCGTCCTTTCCTTGGCTGCTCGCCTGTGTTGCCACCTGGATTCTGCGCG
GGACGTCCTTCTGCTACGTCCCTTCGGCCCTCAATCCAGCGGACCTTCCTTCCCGCGGCCTGCTGCCGGC
TCTGCGGCCTCTTCCGCGTCTTCGCCTTCGCCCTCAGACGAGTCGGATCTCCCTTTGGGCCGCCTCCCCG
CATCGATACCGTCGACCTCGATCGAGACCTAGAAAAACATGGAGCAATCACAAGTAGCAATACAGCAGCT
ACCAATGCTGATTGTGCCTGGCTAGAAGCACAAGAGGAGGAGGAGGTGGGTTTTCCAGTCACACCTCAGG
TACCTTTAAGACCAATGACTTACAAGGCAGCTGTAGATCTTAGCCACTTTTTAAAAGAAAAGGGGGGACT
GGAAGGGCTAATTCACTCCCAACGAAGACAAGATATCCTTGATCTGTGGATCTACCACACACAAGGCTAC
TTCCCTGATTGGCAGAACTACACACCAGGGCCAGGGATCAGATATCCACTGACCTTTGGATGGTGCTACA
AGCTAGTACCAGTTGAGCAAGAGAAGGTAGAAGAAGCCAATGAAGGAGAGAACACCCGCTTGTTACACCC
TGTGAGCCTGCATGGGATGGATGACCCGGAGAGAGAAGTATTAGAGTGGAGGTTTGACAGCCGCCTAGCA
TTTCATCACATGGCCCGAGAGCTGCATCCGGACTGTACTGGGTCTCTCTGGTTAGACCAGATCTGAGCCT
GGGAGCTCTCTGGCTAACTAGGGAACCCACTGCTTAAGCCTCAATAAAGCTTGCCTTGAGTGCTTCAAGT
AGTGTGTGCCCGTCTGTTGTGTGACTCTGGTAACTAGAGATCCCTCAGACCCTTTTAGTCAGTGTGGAAA
ATCTCTAGCAGCATGTGAGCAAAAGGCCAGCAAAAGGCCAGGAACCGTAAAAAGGCCGCGTTGCTGGCGT
TTTTCCATAGGCTCCGCCCCCCTGACGAGCATCACAAAAATCGACGCTCAAGTCAGAGGTGGCGAAACCC
GACAGGACTATAAAGATACCAGGCGTTTCCCCCTGGAAGCTCCCTCGTGCGCTCTCCTGTTCCGACCCTG
CCGCTTACCGGATACCTGTCCGCCTTTCTCCCTTCGGGAAGCGTGGCGCTTTCTCATAGCTCACGCTGTA
GGTATCTCAGTTCGGTGTAGGTCGTTCGCTCCAAGCTGGGCTGTGTGCACGAACCCCCCGTTCAGCCCGA
CCGCTGCGCCTTATCCGGTAACTATCGTCTTGAGTCCAACCCGGTAAGACACGACTTATCGCCACTGGCA
GCAGCCACTGGTAACAGGATTAGCAGAGCGAGGTATGTAGGCGGTGCTACAGAGTTCTTGAAGTGGTGGC
CTAACTACGGCTACACTAGAAGAACAGTATTTGGTATCTGCGCTCTGCTGAAGCCAGTTACCTTCGGAAA
AAGAGTTGGTAGCTCTTGATCCGGCAAACAAACCACCGCTGGTAGCGGTGGTTTTTTTGTTTGCAAGCAG
CAGATTACGCGCAGAAAAAAAGGATCTCAAGAAGATCCTTTGATCTTTTCTACGGGGTCTGACGCTCAGT
GGAACGAAAACTCACGTTAAGGGATTTTGGTCATGAGATTATCAAAAAGGATCTTCACCTAGATCCTTTT
AAATTAAAAATGAAGTTTTAAATCAATCTAAAGTATATATGAGTAAACTTGGTCTGACAGTTACCAATGC
TTAATCAGTGAGGCACCTATCTCAGCGATCTGTCTATTTCGTTCATCCATAGTTGCCTGACTCCCCGTCG
TGTAGATAACTACGATACGGGAGGGCTTACCATCTGGCCCCAGTGCTGCAATGATACCGCGAGACCCACG
CTCACCGGCTCCAGATTTATCAGCAATAAACCAGCCAGCCGGAAGGGCCGAGCGCAGAAGTGGTCCTGCA
ACTTTATCCGCCTCCATCCAGTCTATTAATTGTTGCCGGGAAGCTAGAGTAAGTAGTTCGCCAGTTAATA
GTTTGCGCAACGTTGTTGCCATTGCTACAGGCATCGTGGTGTCACGCTCGTCGTTTGGTATGGCTTCATT
CAGCTCCGGTTCCCAACGATCAAGGCGAGTTACATGATCCCCCATGTTGTGCAAAAAAGCGGTTAGCTCC
TTCGGTCCTCCGATCGTTGTCAGAAGTAAGTTGGCCGCAGTGTTATCACTCATGGTTATGGCAGCACTGC
ATAATTCTCTTACTGTCATGCCATCCGTAAGATGCTTTTCTGTGACTGGTGAGTACTCAACCAAGTCATT
CTGAGAATAGTGTATGCGGCGACCGAGTTGCTCTTGCCCGGCGTCAATACGGGATAATACCGCGCCACAT
AGCAGAACTTTAAAAGTGCTCATCATTGGAAAACGTTCTTCGGGGCGAAAACTCTCAAGGATCTTACCGC
TGTTGAGATCCAGTTCGATGTAACCCACTCGTGCACCCAACTGATCTTCAGCATCTTTTACTTTCACCAG
CGTTTCTGGGTGAGCAAAAACAGGAAGGCAAAATGCCGCAAAAAAGGGAATAAGGGCGACACGGAAATGT
TGAATACTCATACTCTTCCTTTTTCAATATTATTGAAGCATTTATCAGGGTTATTGTCTCATGAGCGGAT
ACATATTTGAATGTATTTAGAAAAATAAACAAATAGGGGTTCCGCGCACATTTCCCCGAAAAGTGCCACC
TGAC
