>Addgene plasmid #21620 | pLLU2G | addgene partial sequence | sequence record 27385 | 21620 with EGFP-N
GCTCCTCGCCCTTGCTCACCATGGTGGCGACCGGTAGCGCTAGCAAGCTTCGTCTAACAAAAAAGCCAAA
AACGGCCAGAATTTAGCGGACAATTTACTAGTCTAACACTGAAAATTACATATTGACCCAAATGATTACA
TTTCAAAAGGTGCCTAAAAAACTTCACAAAACACACTCGCCAACCCCGAGCGCATAGTTCAAAACCGGAG
CTTCAGCTACTTAAGAAGATAGGTACATAAAACCGACCAAAGAAACTGACGCCTCACTTATCCCTCCCCT
CACCAGAGGTCCGGCGCCTGTCGATTCAGGAGAGCCTACCCTAGGCCCGAACCCTGCGTCCTGCGACGGA
GAAAAGCCTACCGCACACCTACCGGCAGGTGGCCCCACCCTGCATTATAAGCCAACAGAACGGGTGACGT
CACGACACGACGAGGGCGCGCGCTCCCAAAGGTACGGGTGCACTGCCCAACGGCACCGCCATAACTGCCG
CCCCCGCAACAGACGACAAACCGAGTTCTCCAGTCAGTGACAAACTTCACGTCAGGGTCCCCAGATGGTG
CCCCAGCCCATCTCACCCCGAATAAGAGCTTTCCCGCATTAGCGAA
